Addgene plasmid #212167: pLSU1/t35s[TMV]:mNeonGreen-I{PIV-216}:NosT
Purpose: This binary vector expresses mNeonGreen containing the PIV intron (216bp into the gene) with the truncated 35sCAMV promoter and the tomato mosaic virus UTR
Depositing lab: Wayne Curtis. Depositing organization: Pennsylvania State University.
Backbone
  Vector backbone: pLSU1
  Vector type: Plant Expression
Growth in bacteria
  Bacterial resistance: Kanamycin, 50 μg/mL
  Growth temperature: 37°C
  Growth strain: DH5alpha
  Copy number: High Copy
Gene/Insert
  Gene/Insert name: Tomato codon optimized version of mNeonGreen-I{PIV-216}
  Species: Synthetic
  Insert size (bp): 900
  Mutation: mNeonGreen codon-optimized for tomato and PIV intron added at bp 216, eliminates expression in Agrobacterium
  Promoter: truncated 35sCaMV
  Cloning method: Restriction Enzyme; 5′ cloning site Unknown (unknown if destroyed)
Terms and licenses: Academic/Nonprofit Terms; Industry Terms: Not Available to Industry
How to cite: pLSU1/t35s[TMV]:mNeonGreen-I{PIV-216}:NosT was a gift from Wayne Curtis (Addgene plasmid # 212167 ; http://n2t.net/addgene:212167 ; RRID:Addgene_212167)
