[The description below was written by a language model from this plasmid's Addgene catalogue record and pLannotate feature annotations shown in this document.]
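Description:
pLSU1/t35s[TMV]:mNeonGreen-I{PIV-216}:NosT is a compact plant-expression binary vector (about 6.1 kb) built on the pLSU1 backbone for Agrobacterium-mediated delivery of a fluorescent reporter into plant cells. It carries a high-copy ColE1/pUC-type origin for propagation in E. coli, together with the pVS1 replicon (oriV, RepA replication protein and StaA stability protein), which allows stable maintenance in Agrobacterium. Bacterial selection is by kanamycin through an aph(3')-Ia gene located in the backbone. The automated annotation identifies an octopine-type left border repeat just upstream of the expression cassette but does not call a right border. No plant selectable marker is annotated.

The payload is a roughly 900 bp synthetic mNeonGreen coding sequence, codon-optimised for tomato and interrupted 216 bp into the gene by a plant intron, which the annotation recognises as the modified IV2 second intron of the potato ST-LS1 gene. Because bacteria cannot splice this intron, functional fluorescent protein is not produced in Agrobacterium, so any signal reflects genuine expression in plant cells after T-DNA transfer. Transcription is driven by a truncated CaMV 35S promoter (annotated as a 35S enhancer fragment plus the minimal 35S core), followed by a viral 5' leader acting as a translational enhancer. The catalogue entry calls this a tomato mosaic virus UTR, whereas the annotation matches it to the tobacco mosaic virus Ω sequence. The nopaline synthase terminator supplies the polyadenylation signal. The mNeonGreen reading frame itself is not called in the feature table. The construct suits reporter assays of transient or stable plant transformation, where background fluorescence from the bacteria must be excluded.
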