Features (pLannotate 1.2.2; 11 found; start..end, strand, type, name):
      1..195     +  rep_origin     pVS1 oriV: origin of replication for the Pseudomonas plasmid pVS1 (Heeb et al., 2000)
    362..385     +  misc_feature   LB T-DNA repeat: left border repeat from octopine Ach5 T-DNA
    398..668     +  promoter       35SPPDK promoter (fragment): hybrid promoter consisting of the cauliflower mosaic virus 35S enhancer fused to the maize C4PPDK basal promoter (Yoo et al., 2007)
    667..713     +  promoter       minimal CaMV 35S promoter: minimal 35S promoter from cauliflower mosaic virus
    744..797     +  misc_feature   TMV Ω: translational enhancer from the tobacco mosaic virus 5'-leader sequence (Gallie et al., 1988)
   1039..1227    +  intron         IV2 intron: modified second intron of the potato ST-LS1 gene (Vancanneyt et al., 1990)
   1729..1981    +  terminator     NOS terminator: nopaline synthase terminator and poly(A) signal
   2168..2983    +  CDS            KanR: aminoglycoside phosphotransferase; aph(3')-Ia; confers resistance to kanamycin in bacteria or G418 (Geneticin®) in eukaryotes
   3069..3657    +  rep_origin     ori: high-copy-number ColE1/pMB1/pBR322/pUC origin of replication
   3899..4528    +  CDS            pVS1 StaA: stability protein from the Pseudomonas plasmid pVS1 (Heeb et al., 2000)
   4957..6030    +  CDS            pVS1 RepA: replication protein from the Pseudomonas plasmid pVS1 (Heeb et al., 2000)
>Addgene plasmid #212167 | pLSU1/t35s[TMV]:mNeonGreen-I{PIV-216}:NosT | addgene full sequence | sequence record 422675 | Addgene NGS Result
TGTGGATAGCACGTACATTGGGAACCCAAAGCCGTACATTGGGAACCGGAACCCGTACATTGGGAACCCA
AAGCCGTACATTGGGAACCGGTCACACATGTAAGTGACTGATATAAAAGAGAAAAAAGGCGATTTTTCCG
CCTAAAACTCTTTAAAACTTATTAAAACTCTTAAAACCCGCCTGGCCTGTGCATAACTGTCTGGCCAGCG
CACAGCCGAAGAGCTGCAAAAAGCGCCTACCCTTCGGTCGCTGCGCTCCCTACGCCCCGCCGCTTCGCGT
CGGCCTATCGCGGCCGCTGGCCGCTCAAAAATGGCTGGCCTACGGCCAGGCAATCTGCTAGCGCGCGGAC
AAGCTAGGATTGGCAGGATATATTCAGTTGTAAATGATATCGCATGCGGAAACCTCCTCGGATTCCATTG
CCCAGCTATCTGTCACTTTATTGAGAAGATAGTGGAAAAGGAAGGTGGCTCCTACAAATGCCATCATTGC
GATAAAGGAAAGGCCATCGTTGAAGATGCCTCTGCCGACAGTGGTCCCAAAGATGGACCCCCACCCACGA
GGAGCATCGTGGAAAAAGAAGACGTTCCAACCACGTCTTCAAAGCAAGTGGATTGATGTGATATCTCCAC
TGACGTAAGGGATGACGCACAATCCCACTATCCTTCGCAAGACCCTTCCTCTATATAAGGAAGTTCATTT
CATTTGGAGAGGACACGCTCGAGTATAAGAGCTCATTTTTACAACAATTACCAACAACAACAAACAACAA
ACAACATTACAATTACATTTACAATTATCGATACATCGAGGGTACCGAATTCATGGTTTCCAAAGGTGAG
GAAGATAATATGGCTAGTTTACCTGCCACACATGAGCTACACATATTCGGCAGCATAAACGGTGTAGATT
TTGATATGGTTGGACAAGGGACAGGTAATCCTAATGATGGATATGAGGAGTTGAACCTCAAATCTACCAA
GGGGGACCTTCAATTCTCCCCATGGATCCTAGTCCCTCACATTGGATACGGCTTCCACGTAAGTTTCTGC
TTCTACCTTTGATATATATATAATAATTATCATTAATTAGTAGTAATATAATATTTCAAATATTTTTTTC
AAAATAAAAGAATGTAGTATATAGCAATTGCTTTTCTGTAGTTTATAAGTGTGTATATTTTAATTTATAA
CTTTTCTAATATATGACCAAAATTTGTTGATGTGCAGCAGTACTTACCATACCCAGATGGAATGTCCCCT
TTCCAAGCAGCCATGGTTGACGGTTCCGGGTACCAGGTACATAGGACAATGCAATTTGAGGACGGGGCTT
CTCTGACTGTGAATTACCGATATACCTATGAAGGCAGTCACATAAAGGGCGAAGCACAAGTGAAGGGCAC
CGGATTTCCTGCCGACGGGCCTGTAATGACTAATAGCTTGACCGCCGCAGATTGGTGCAGGTCAAAAAAG
ACCTACCCAAATGACAAGACAATAATCTCTACATTTAAGTGGAGCTACACTACAGGGAATGGTAAACGAT
ATAGATCAACTGCTAGAACCACATATACCTTCGCTAAACCTATGGCAGCCAATTATCTGAAGAACCAGCC
CATGTATGTGTTCCGAAAGACTGAACTCAAGCATAGCAAAACCGAACTCAACTTCAAAGAGTGGCAAAAG
GCTTTCACTGACGTGATGGGAATGGACGAGTTATATAAGTAACTGCAGGATCGTTCAAACATTTGGCAAT
AAAGTTTCTTAAGATTGAATCCTGTTGCCGGTCTTGCGATGATTATCATATAATTTCTGTTGAATTACGT
TAAGCATGTAATAATTAACATGTAATGCATGACGTTATTTATGAGATGGGTTTTTATGATTAGAGTCCCG
CAATTATACATTTAATACGCGATAGAAAACAAAATATAGCGCGCAAACTAGGATAAATTATCGCGCGCGG
TGTCATCTATGTTACTAGATCGGGGAGCTCTGGCAGGATATATGCGGTTGTAATTCATTTTTATTGTCTA
AATTTCTGTATTTGTTTGTTTGCAATTAGATCCACGTTGTGTCTCAAAATCTCTGATGTTACATTGCACA
AGATAAAAATATATCATCATGAACAATAAAACTGTCTGCTTACATAAACAGTAATACAAGGGGTGTTATG
AGCCATATTCAACGGGAAACGTCTTGTTCGAGGCCGCGATTAAATTCCAACATGGATGCTGATTTATATG
GGTATAAATGGGCTCGCGATAATGTCGGGCAATCAGGTGCGACAATCTACCGATTGTATGGGAAGCCCGA
TGCGCCAGAGTTGTTTCTGAAACATGGCAAAGGTAGCGTTGCCAATGATGTTACAGATGAGATGGTCAGA
CTAAACTGGCTGACGGAATTTATGCCTCTTCCGACCATCAAGCATTTTATCCGTACTCCTGATGATGCAT
GGTTACTCACCACTGCGATCCCAGGGAAAACAGCATTCCAGGTATTAGAAGAATATCCTGATTCAGGTGA
AAATATTGTTGATGCGCTGGCAGTGTTCCTGCGCCGGTTGCATTCGATTCCTGTTTGTAATTGTCCTTTT
AACAGCGATCGCGTATTTCGTCTCGCTCAGGCGCAATCACGAATGAATAACGGTTTGGTTGATGCGAGTG
ATTTTGATGACGAGCGTAATGGCTGGCCTGTTGAACAAGTCTGGAAAGAAATGCATAAACTTTTGCCATT
CTCACCGGATTCAGTCGTCACTCATGGTGATTTCTCACTTGATAACCTTATTTTTGACGAGGGGAAATTA
ATAGGTTGTATTGATGTTGGACGAGTCGGAATCGCAGACCGATACCAGGATCTTGCCATCCTATGGAACT
GCCTCGGTGAGTTTTCTCCTTCATTACAGAAACGGCTTTTTCAAAAATATGGTATTGATAATCCTGATAT
GAATAAATTGCAGTTTCATTTGATGCTCGATGAGTTTTTCTAATCAGAATTGGTTAATTGGTTGTAACAC
TGGCAGAGCATTACGCTGACTTGACGGGACGGCGGCTTTGTTGAATCAATTGATCTTCTTGAAATCCTTT
TTTTCTGCGCGTAATCTGCTGCTTGCAAACAAAAAAACCACCGCTACCAGCGGTGGTTTGTTTGCCGGAT
CAAGAGCTACCAACTCTTTTTCCGAAGGTAACTGGCTTCAGCAGAGCGCAGATACCAAATACTGTTCTTC
TAGTGTAGCCGTAGTTAGGCCACCACTTCAAGAACTCTGTAGCACCGCCTACATACCTCGCTCTGCTAAT
CCTGTTACCAGTGGCTGCTGCCAGTGGCGATAAGTCGTGTCTTACCGGGTTGGACTCAAGACGATAGTTA
CCGGATAAGGCGCAGCGGTCGGGCTGAACGGGGGGTTCGTGCACACAGCCCAGCTTGGAGCGAACGACCT
ACACCGAACTGAGATACCTACAGCGTGAGCTATGAGAAAGCGCCACGCTTCCCGAAGGGAGAAAGGCGGA
CAGGTATCCGGTAAGCGGCAGGGTCGGAACAGGAGAGCGCACGAGGGAGCTTCCAGGGGGAAACGCCTGG
TATCTTTATAGTCCTGTCGGGTTTCGCCACCTCTGACTTGAGCGTCGATTTTTGTGATGCTCGTCAGGGG
GGCGGAGCCTATGGAAAAACGCCAGCAACGCGGCCTTTTTACGGTTCCTGGCCTTTTGCTGGCCTTTTGC
TCACATGTTCTTTCCTGCGTTATCCCCTGATTCTGTGGATAACCGTATTACCGCCTTTGAGTGATCTCTG
AAGAAACCGAGCGCCGCCGTCTAAAAAGGTGATGTGTATTTGAGTAAAACAGCTTGCGTCATGCGGTCGC
TGCGTATATGATGCGATGAGTAAATAAACAAATACGCAAGGGGAACGCATGAAGGTTATCGCTGTACTTA
ACCAGAAAGGCGGGTCAGGCAAGACGACCATCGCAACCCATCTAGCCCGCGCCCTGCAACTCGCCGGGGC
CGATGTTCTGTTAGTCGATTCCGATCCCCAGGGCAGTGCCCGCGATTGGGCGGCCGTGCGGGAAGATCAA
CCGCTAACCGTTGTCGGCATCGACCGCCCGACGATTGACCGCGACGTGAAGGCCATCGGCCGGCGCGACT
TCGTAGTGATCGACGGAGCGCCCCAGGCGGCGGACTTGGCTGTGTCCGCGATCAAGGCAGCCGACTTCGT
GCTGATTCCGGTGCAGCCAAGCCCTTACGACATATGGGCCACCGCCGACCTGGTGGAGCTGGTTAAGCAG
CGCATTGAGGTCACGGATGGAAGGCTACAAGCGGCCTTTGTCGTGTCGCGGGCGATCAAAGGCACGCGCA
TCGGCGGTGAGGTTGCCGAGGCGCTGGCCGGGTACGAGCTGCCCATTCTTGAGTCCCGTATCACGCAGCG
CGTGAGCTACCCAGGCACTGCCGCCGCCGGCACAACCGTTCTTGAATCAGAACCCGAGGGCGACGCTGCC
CGCGAGGTCCAGGCGCTGGCCGCTGAAATTAAATCAAAACTCATTTGAGTTAATGAGGTAAAGAGAAAAT
GAGCAAAAGCACAAACACGCTAAGTGCCGGCCGTCCGAGCGCACGCAGCAGCAAGGCTGCAACGTTGGCC
AGCCTGGCAGACACGCCAGCCATGAAGCGGGTCAACTTTCAGTTGCCGGCGGAGGATCACACCAAGCTGA
AGATGTACGCGGTACGCCAAGGCAAGACCATTACCGAGCTGCTATCTGAATACATCGCGCAGCTACCAGA
GTAAATGAGCAAATGAATAAATGAGTAGATGAATTTTAGCGGCTAAAGGAGGCGGCATGGAAAATCAAGA
ACAACCAGGCACCGACGCCGTGGAATGCCCCATGTGTGGAGGAACGGGCGGTTGGCCAGGCGTAAGCGGC
TGGGTTGTCTGCCGGCCCTGCAATGGCACTGGAACCCCCAAGCCCGAGGAATCGGCGTGAGCGGTCGCAA
ACCATCCGGCCCGGTACAAATCGGCGCGGCGCTGGGTGATGACCTGGTGGAGAAGTTGAAGGCCGCGCAG
GCCGCCCAGCGGCAACGCATCGAGGCAGAAGCACGCCCCGGTGAATCGTGGCAAGCGGCCGCTGATCGAA
TCCGCAAAGAATCCCGGCAACCGCCGGCAGCCGGTGCGCCGTCGATTAGGAAGCCGCCCAAGGGCGACGA
GCAACCAGATTTTTTCGTTCCGATGCTCTATGACGTGGGCACCCGCGATAGTCGCAGCATCATGGACGTG
GCCGTTTTCCGTCTGTCGAAGCGTGACCGACGAGCTGGCGAGGTGATCCGCTACGAGCTTCCAGACGGGC
ACGTAGAGGTTTCCGCAGGGCCGGCCGGCATGGCCAGTGTGTGGGATTACGACCTGGTACTGATGGCGGT
TTCCCATCTAACCGAATCCATGAACCGATACCGGGAAGGGAAGGGAGACAAGCCCGGCCGCGTGTTCCGT
CCACACGTTGCGGACGTACTCAAGTTCTGCCGGCGAGCCGATGGCGGAAAGCAGAAAGACGACCTGGTAG
AAACCTGCATTCGGTTAAACACCACGCACGTTGCCATGCAGCGTACGAAGAAGGCCAAGAACGGCCGCCT
GGTGACGGTATCCGAGGGTGAAGCCTTGATTAGCCGCTACAAGATCGTAAAGAGCGAAACCGGGCGGCCG
GAGTACATCGAGATCGAGCTAGTTGATTGGATGTACCGCGAGATCACAGAAGGCAAGAACCCGGACGTGC
TGACGGTTCACCCCGATTACTTTTTGATCGATCCCGGCATCGGCCGTTTTCTCTACCGCCTGGCACGCCG
CGCCGCAGGCAAGGCAGAAGCCAGATGGTTGTTCAAGACGATCTACGAACGCAGTGGCAGCGCCGGAGAG
TTCAAGAAGTTCTGTTTCACCGTGCGCAAGCTGATCGGGTCAAATGACCTGCCGGAGTACGATTTGAAGG
AGGAGGCGGGGCAGGCTGGCCCGATCCTAGTCATGCGCTACCGCAACCTGATCGAGGGCGAAGCATCCGC
CGGTTCCTAATGTACGGAGCAGATGCTAGGGCAAATTGCCCTAGCAGGGGAAAAAGGTCGAAAAGATCTC
TTTCC
